Addgene plasmid #59891: sgFFL_d3
Purpose: synthetic autoregulatory gene circuit made by inserting an intron containing the mouse mir-124–3 gene into mCherry. Contains the miR-124-regulated 3′UTR of the Vamp3 gene with one seed site mutated.
Depositing lab: Georg Seelig. Depositing organization: University of Washington. Publication: MicroRNA-based single-gene circuits buffer protein synthesis rates against perturbations. Strovas TJ, Rosenberg AB, Kuypers BE, Muscat RA, Seelig G. ACS Synth Biol. 2014 May 16;3(5):324-31. doi: 10.1021/sb4001867. Epub 2014 Jan 30. PubMed 24847681.
Backbone
  Vector backbone: pcDNA5 FRT/TO
  Vector type: Mammalian Expression
  Selectable markers: Hygromycin
Growth in bacteria
  Bacterial resistance: Ampicillin, 100 μg/mL
  Growth temperature: 37°C
  Growth strain: DH5alpha
  Copy number: Unknown
Gene/Insert
  Gene/Insert name: mCherry with intron containing the mouse mir-124–3
  Species: Synthetic
  Mutation: VAMP 3 UTR--3rd seed site removed
  Promoter: doxycycline (Dox)-inducible promoter (CMV/TO)
  Tag / fusion protein: PEST (C terminal on insert); VAMP 3 UTR (C terminal on insert)
  Cloning method: Unknown
  Sequencing primers: 5′ mCherry-F; 3′ Bgh-rev
Terms and licenses: Academic/Nonprofit Terms; Industry Terms: Not Available to Industry
Depositor comments: To create a repressive regulatory link between the miRNA and the mCherry transcript, we added a truncated version of the mir-124-regulated 3′UTR of the Vamp3 gene to the mRNA. This 3′UTR contains one 6-mer and three 7-mer target sites complementary to the mir-124 seed region (nucleotides 2−8 from the 5′ end of the miRNA). To better observe the dynamics of gene expression, we destabilized the mCherry protein using a standard PEST degradation tag.
How to cite: sgFFL_d3 was a gift from Georg Seelig (Addgene plasmid # 59891 ; http://n2t.net/addgene:59891 ; RRID:Addgene_59891)
