[The description below was written by a language model from this plasmid's Addgene catalogue record and pLannotate feature annotations shown in this document.]
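Description:
sgFFL_d3 is a mammalian expression plasmid built on the pcDNA5 FRT/TO backbone that carries a synthetic single-gene, microRNA-based autoregulatory circuit. It is propagated in E. coli through a high-copy ColE1/pUC-type origin with ampicillin resistance. For mammalian cells the backbone provides an FRT site placed directly upstream of a hygromycin resistance coding sequence with an SV40 polyadenylation signal. This is the arrangement used for FLP-mediated integration at a genomic FRT landing site, followed by hygromycin selection of stable lines.

The payload is driven by the doxycycline-inducible CMV/TO promoter, which consists of the CMV enhancer and promoter followed by tet operator sites, and is terminated by the bGH poly(A) signal. The coding region is mCherry, which the automated annotation picks up as fragments of related Discosoma red fluorescent proteins. It is split by a chimeric intron that contains the mouse mir-124-3 precursor, so each transcript yields both the reporter mRNA and the miRNA once it is spliced. The feature table also shows a human histone H2B coding sequence immediately upstream of the red fluorescent protein. This suggests a nuclear-localised fusion, although the catalogue entry does not mention it. A C-terminal PEST degradation tag, annotated as the ornithine decarboxylase-derived segment of d1EGFP, destabilises the protein so that expression dynamics can be followed more closely.

Downstream of the coding region lies a truncated miR-124-regulated Vamp3 3′UTR, through which the intron-derived miRNA represses its own host transcript. In this d3 variant the third seed site has been removed, weakening that repressive link relative to the intact UTR. The associated work uses such circuits to study how protein synthesis rates are buffered against perturbations.
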