Features (pLannotate 1.2.2; 28 found; start..end, strand, type, name):
     28..80      -  misc_feature   bom (fragment): basis of mobility region from pBR322
    235..614     +  enhancer       CMV enhancer: human cytomegalovirus immediate early enhancer
    615..818     +  promoter       CMV promoter: human cytomegalovirus (CMV) immediate early promoter
    820..839     +  promoter       PLtetO-1 promoter (fragment): modified phage lambda PL promoter with tet operator sites (Lutz and Bujard, 1997)
    841..860     +  promoter       PLtetO-1 promoter (fragment): modified phage lambda PL promoter with tet operator sites (Lutz and Bujard, 1997)
    868..901     +  promoter       TRE3GV promoter (fragment): 3rd-generation Tet-responsive promoter that can be activated by binding of Tet-On® 3G, optimized for retroviral and lentiviral vectors
    992..1369    +  CDS            H2B: human histone H2B; HIST1H2BJ
   1368..1384    -  misc_feature   MCS (fragment): pUC18/19 multiple cloning site
   1394..1972    +  CDS            mRFP1.2 (fragment): mRFP1.2 is a basic (constitutively fluorescent) red fluorescent protein, derived from Discosoma sp..
   1973..2128    +  intron         chimeric intron (fragment): chimera between introns from adenovirus and immunoglobulin heavy chain genes
   2345..2424    +  ncRNA          mir-124: Accession: RF00239 - mir-124 microRNA precursor family
   2727..2804    +  intron         chimeric intron (fragment): chimera between introns from adenovirus and immunoglobulin heavy chain genes
   2796..2933    +  CDS            PSmOrange (fragment): PSmOrange is a photoconvertible orange fluorescent protein published in 2011, derived from Discosoma sp.. It has high acid sensitivity.
   2972..3095    +  CDS            d1EGFP (fragment): EGFP destabilized by fusion to a mutated version of residues 422-461 of mouse ornithine decarboxylase, giving an in vivo half-life of ~1 hour mammalian codon-optimized
   4814..5038    +  polyA_signal   bGH poly(A) signal: bovine growth hormone polyadenylation signal
   5042..5063    +  promoter       SV40 promoter (fragment): SV40 enhancer and early promoter
   5084..5317    +  rep_origin     f1 ori (fragment) (sequence partly withheld): f1 bacteriophage origin of replication; arrow indicates direction of (+) strand synthesis
   5322..5369    +  protein_bind   FRT: FLP-mediated recombination occurs in the 8-bp core sequence TCTAGAAA (Turan and Bode, 2011). FLP recombinase from the Saccharomyces cerevisiae 2μ plasmid
   5377..6399    +  CDS            HygR: aminoglycoside phosphotransferase from E. coli; aph(4)-Ia; confers resistance to hygromycin
   6409..6534    +  CDS            ble (fragment): BLE_KLEPN - Experimental evidence at protein level: Swiss-Prot protein existence level 1. Binding protein with a strong affinity to the bleomycin family of antibiotics. Binds to CL990; an antimitotic-antibiotic compound. From Klebsiella pneumoniae.
   6529..6650    +  polyA_signal   SV40 poly(A) signal: SV40 polyadenylation signal
   6723..6739    -  protein_bind   lac operator: The lac repressor binds to the lac operator to inhibit transcription in E. coli. This inhibition can be relieved by adding lactose or isopropyl-β-D-thiogalactopyranoside (IPTG). lac repressor encoded by lacI
   6747..6777    -  promoter       lac promoter: promoter for the E. coli lac operon
   6792..6813    -  protein_bind   CAP binding site: CAP binding activates transcription in the presence of cAMP. E. coli catabolite activator protein
   6826..6918    -  CDS            lacI (fragment): lac repressor; lacI; The lac repressor binds to the lac operator to inhibit transcription in E. coli. This inhibition can be relieved by adding lactose or isopropyl-β-D-thiogalactopyranoside (IPTG).
   7101..7689    -  rep_origin     ori: high-copy-number ColE1/pMB1/pBR322/pUC origin of replication
   7860..8720    -  CDS            AmpR: β-lactamase; bla; confers resistance to ampicillin, carbenicillin, and related antibiotics
   8721..8825    -  promoter       AmpR promoter: bla
>Addgene plasmid #59891 | sgFFL_d3 | depositor full sequence | sequence record 108247 | sgFFL_d3 sequence 8856 bps
GACGGATCGGGAGATCTCCCGATCCCCTATGGTGCACTCTCAGTACAATCTGCTCTGATGCCGCATAGTT
AAGCCAGTATCTGCTCCCTGCTTGTGTGTTGGAGGTCGCTGAGTAGTGCGCGAGCAAAATTTAAGCTACA
ACAAGGCAAGGCTTGACCGACAATTGCATGAAGAATCTGCTTAGGGTTAGGCGTTTTGCGCTGCTTCGCG
ATGTACGGGCCAGATATACGCGTTGACATTGATTATTGACTAGTTATTAATAGTAATCAATTACGGGGTC
ATTAGTTCATAGCCCATATATGGAGTTCCGCGTTACATAACTTACGGTAAATGGCCCGCCTGGCTGACCG
CCCAACGACCCCCGCCCATTGACGTCAATAATGACGTATGTTCCCATAGTAACGCCAATAGGGACTTTCC
ATTGACGTCAATGGGTGGAGTATTTACGGTAAACTGCCCACTTGGCAGTACATCAAGTGTATCATATGCC
AAGTACGCCCCCTATTGACGTCAATGACGGTAAATGGCCCGCCTGGCATTATGCCCAGTACATGACCTTA
TGGGACTTTCCTACTTGGCAGTACATCTACGTATTAGTCATCGCTATTACCATGGTGATGCGGTTTTGGC
AGTACATCAATGGGCGTGGATAGCGGTTTGACTCACGGGGATTTCCAAGTCTCCACCCCATTGACGTCAA
TGGGAGTTTGTTTTGGCACCAAAATCAACGGGACTTTCCAAAATGTCGTAACAACTCCGCCCCATTGACG
CAAATGGGCGGTAGGCGTGTACGGTGGGAGGTCTATATAAGCAGAGCTCTCCCTATCAGTGATAGAGATC
TCCCTATCAGTGATAGAGATCGTCGACGAGCTCGTTTAGTGAACCGTCAGATCGCCTGGAGACGCCATCC
ACGCTGTTTTGACCTCCATAGAAGACACCGGGACCGATCCAGCCTCCGGACTCTAGCGTTTAAACTTAAG
CTTTCGCCACCATGCCAGAGCCAGCGAAGTCTGCTCCCGCCCCGAAAAAGGGCTCCAAGAAGGCGGTGAC
TAAGGCGCAGAAGAAAGGCGGCAAGAAGCGCAAGCGCAGCCGCAAGGAGAGCTATTCCATCTATGTGTAC
AAGGTTCTGAAGCAGGTCCACCCTGACACCGGCATTTCGTCCAAGGCCATGGGCATCATGAATTCGTTTG
TGAACGACATTTTCGAGCGCATCGCAGGTGAGGCTTCCCGCCTGGCGCATTACAACAAGCGCTCGACCAT
CACCTCCAGGGAGATCCAGACGGCCGTGCGCCTGCTGCTGCCTGGGGAGTTGGCCAAGCACGCCGTGTCC
GAGGGTACTAAGGCCATCACCAAGTACACCAGCGCTAAGGATCCCCGGGTACCGGTCGCCACCATGGTGA
GCAAGGGCGAGGAGGATAACATGGCCATCATCAAGGAGTTCATGCGCTTCAAGGTGCACATGGAGGGCTC
CGTGAACGGCCACGAGTTCGAGATCGAGGGCGAGGGCGAGGGCCGCCCCTACGAGGGCACCCAGACCGCC
AAGCTGAAGGTGACCAAGGGTGGCCCCCTGCCCTTCGCCTGGGACATCCTGTCCCCTCAGTTCATGTACG
GCTCCAAGGCCTACGTGAAGCACCCCGCCGACATCCCCGACTACTTGAAGCTGTCCTTCCCCGAGGGCTT
CAAGTGGGAGCGCGTGATGAACTTCGAGGACGGCGGCGTGGTGACCGTGACCCAGGACTCCTCCCTGCAG
GACGGCGAGTTCATCTACAAGGTGAAGCTGCGCGGCACCAACTTCCCCTCCGACGGCCCCGTAATGCAGA
AGAAGACCATGGGCTGGGAGGCCTCCTCCGAGCGGATGTACCCCGAGGACGGCGCCCTGAAGGGCGAGAT
CAAGCAGAGGCTGAAGCTGAAGGACGGCGGCCACTACGACGCTGAGGTCAAGACCACCTACAAGGCCAAG
AAGCCCGTGCAGGTGAGTACTCCCTCTCAAAAGCGGGCATGACTTCTGCGCTAAGATTGTCAGTTTCCAA
AAACGAGGAGGATTTGATATTCACCTGGCCCGCGGTGATGCCTTTGAGGGTGGCCGCGTCCATCTGGTCA
GAAAAGACAATCTTTTTGTTGTCAAGCTGTTTGACTCATGCACCCGCTACTCTTCAACCTTGCAGACTAA
TTAATGGCAACTCTGACAGATGTGGCGGGAGGAAAGCTGAGGTGGGAGTACTGCTCAGAGCTACAACTCT
AGGAGTAGGGACTCCAAGCCTAGAGCTCCAAGAGAGGGTGAAGGGCAGGGAGAAAATTATAGTAATAGTT
GCAATGAGTCACTTGCTTCTAGATCAAGATCAGAGACTCTGCTCTCCGTGTTCACAGCGGACCTTGATTT
AATGTCATACAATTAAGGCACGCGGTGAATGCCAAGAGCGGAGCCTACGGCTGCACTTGAAGGACATCCG
AGAGAAGTTAGGAAGGGTGGGGAGAAACAATTCTAGAATGAACCCATCCTGTGCGACACAAGGACCCCTC
GCATTGATTCAAAATCTTTAGAATACAAGACAGTCAAATGTTTTTCAGCGAGAATCTGGGAAATCCGCAT
GCATACTCCCAAGGGGAATATTAGAGGTTTCATTGACAGCTGTCAGGAGAGCTGTAGTTCCCATTGGTGC
AAACGGTCTAAGAGATGGCACTCAGAGAGTGCTGGCCTTTTCCAAATACTAGTCATATGCGGCCGCAGCT
TGAGGTGTGACAGGCTTGAGATCTGGCCATACACTTGAGTGACAATGACATCCACTTTGCCTTTCTCTCC
ACAGCTGCCCGGCGCCTACAACGTCAACATCAAGTTGGACATCACCTCCCACAACGAGGACTACACCATC
GTGGAACAGTACGAACGCGCCGAGGGCCGCCACTCCACCGGTGGCATGGACGAGCTGTACAAGTCTGACC
TTGATATCCAGCACAGTGGCGGCCGCTCGAGTAGCCATGGCTTCCCGCCGGCGGTGGCGGCGCAGGATGA
TGGCACGCTGCCCATGTCTTGTGCCCAGGAGAGCGGGATGGACCGTCACCCTGCAGCCTGTGCTTCTGCT
AGGATCAATGTGTAGATAAGAATGGGCCCCACCGATGAAACTGAAGCCCGATATTCAGGATCTTCTTCAA
GACTTTCTACTTAGAACCTGCCGTGTTATCGAGCTTACCTATTGTTTTTTTCCAAATGATTATTTTTGTT
AGTTTACATACAGTTTAGTGCCTAGAAAATGTGCCTTTGTTTTTCATATACACTCCAAACTGGAGGTGTG
ACCTACCCTCCCCACATTTTGCACAGTGCCTTTACAGATTTCTGGACTGGGAAAGAGGACTTGTGTAGTT
CTGAGTGCTGAATGGAGGTGGATGTTGTCACTCAAGATGACTTGTTGTGGATTCCAGGAAGGGGGTTTTG
TTCAAGGCAGCTGTCCCCACATCTGACATCATCTTCAAAACCACATTTTAAACTTTTGGGTAATTAGATT
CCCAACTTGGACCTTCCAAGAAGAACACTACTGCCTAACAGCAATGGGTGACAATAGCAGGGTATTTTGA
TAGCTAGGAAACTGTTCTTTAAGATTATTCTCCGTTTGTAAGCACTACTGACTCCCGCTGTATTTAAGAT
GCTGGTGAAGAGCTCATGCTCTTATGTTAGATATGACTATGTTTACTTTCTTGTTCTTGTTGTATATCAC
TCCTAAAATAGTATTTTAACCAGAAATAACCCTTTAAGAAGTTTTTATAGAACTATGACCAAAGTTTCTA
TTTTGCCAAAAGTTAAGTACAAATAAATTGCCCCAATAGATACATTCAAATAAGTGCCAAATGTAACTCA
AGGTATTCTTTAAGAAAAATGTTAATACTGTGAGAGTGAGCCTTCAATATGTCGGCAGTCCATCCTGTGA
AATGCTATAGAGAAGGCTAGTCATTCTGATTTGGTTTCTTCTTTAGAGCTATGGAGGTGGGCTCATATCA
CACCTGTAGACAAGATACTTAGCCAGCAGTTTGTAGACTGAGCTAGGCTGTGGTCTCTAGTGCAATGTGA
GCAGTAGCCGTGCAGCCTCACCAAGGCATCAGTCTGCACACAGTTCCAGAAGACTGTGTACTGCTTGTAC
TCATCTCTGTCTTATGCTTGAGGTAAGCCACCGGTCACTCGTAGAGGATAGCTAACCAGAGATGCCTGGT
GCTCTTAGAATGTAGCCATTGCTGTCTGGGATAGTTTCATTGTTTATATGAGACTTTCATCAAGGCTTGG
TTCAAAGACAGGAGTTCAGGCATGGGTGGAATTGAGGAAGTGGTGAAGGGAAAGCTGCTTGCCTATGGCA
GTGCCACTAGAATGTCCTGAAATCTGTGTTTGTGTGTAAAGCAGCATTACTCAAGATGTCATAGAATCTG
GTTCTAGTTTTTTGTTTTTGTTTTGTTTTGTTTTTTGAGACAGGGTTTCTCTGTATAGCCCTTGCTGTCC
TGGAACTCACTTTGTAGACCAGGCTGGCTCGAACTCAAAAATCTGCCTGCCTCTGCCTCCCAAGTGCAGG
GATTAAAGGCGTGTGCCACCAACGCCCAACTGGTTCTAGTTTTTTATCTGTTCCCCTAACATTACTGAAA
CAATACAGATGTTGAAGATATGCCTTGCCGCATCAGCCTAGGGCTTCTGTCCTGGTCTGACCTCACAACT
TTGGTGCTGTCTCCTCATATTCTGTCCCATGTAACTCAGTGGCTCCTGTATTAACACAGTGATACCTCGC
TTCTCTGTGCATTTAGCTGGGAGGGCCCGTTTAAACCCGCTGATCAGCCTCGACTGTGCCTTCTAGTTGC
CAGCCATCTGTTGTTTGCCCCTCCCCCGTGCCTTCCTTGACCCTGGAAGGTGCCACTCCCACTGTCCTTT
CCTAATAAAATGAGGAAATTGCATCGCATTGTCTGAGTAGGTGTCATTCTATTCTGGGGGGTGGGGTGGG
GCAGGACAGCAAGGGGGAGGATTGGGAAGACAATAGCAGGCATGCTGGGGATGCGGTGGGCTCTATGGCT
TCTGAGGCGGAAAGAACCAGCTGGGGCTCTAGGGGGTATCCCC
[124 nt withheld, positions 5084-5207]
C
[91 nt withheld, positions 5209-5299]
AGGGTGATGGTTCACGTACCTAGAAGTTCCTATTCCGAAGTTCCTATTCTCTAGAAAGTATAGGAACTTC
CTTGGCCAAAAAGCCTGAACTCACCGCGACGTCTGTCGAGAAGTTTCTGATCGAAAAGTTCGACAGCGTC
TCCGACCTGATGCAGCTCTCGGAGGGCGAAGAATCTCGTGCTTTCAGCTTCGATGTAGGAGGGCGTGGAT
ATGTCCTGCGGGTAAATAGCTGCGCCGATGGTTTCTACAAAGATCGTTATGTTTATCGGCACTTTGCATC
GGCCGCGCTCCCGATTCCGGAAGTGCTTGACATTGGGGAATTCAGCGAGAGCCTGACCTATTGCATCTCC
CGCCGTGCACAGGGTGTCACGTTGCAAGACCTGCCTGAAACCGAACTGCCCGCTGTTCTGCAGCCGGTCG
CGGAGGCCATGGATGCGATCGCTGCGGCCGATCTTAGCCAGACGAGCGGGTTCGGCCCATTCGGACCGCA
AGGAATCGGTCAATACACTACATGGCGTGATTTCATATGCGCGATTGCTGATCCCCATGTGTATCACTGG
CAAACTGTGATGGACGACACCGTCAGTGCGTCCGTCGCGCAGGCTCTCGATGAGCTGATGCTTTGGGCCG
AGGACTGCCCCGAAGTCCGGCACCTCGTGCACGCGGATTTCGGCTCCAACAATGTCCTGACGGACAATGG
CCGCATAACAGCGGTCATTGACTGGAGCGAGGCGATGTTCGGGGATTCCCAATACGAGGTCGCCAACATC
TTCTTCTGGAGGCCGTGGTTGGCTTGTATGGAGCAGCAGACGCGCTACTTCGAGCGGAGGCATCCGGAGC
TTGCAGGATCGCCGCGGCTCCGGGCGTATATGCTCCGCATTGGTCTTGACCAACTCTATCAGAGCTTGGT
TGACGGCAATTTCGATGATGCAGCTTGGGCGCAGGGTCGATGCGACGCAATCGTCCGATCCGGAGCCGGG
ACTGTCGGGCGTACACAAATCGCCCGCAGAAGCGCGGCCGTCTGGACCGATGGCTGTGTAGAAGTACTCG
CCGATAGTGGAAACCGACGCCCCAGCACTCGTCCGAGGGCAAAGGAATAGCACGTACTACGAGATTTCGA
TTCCACCGCCGCCTTCTATGAAAGGTTGGGCTTCGGAATCGTTTTCCGGGACGCCGGCTGGATGATCCTC
CAGCGCGGGGATCTCATGCTGGAGTTCTTCGCCCACCCCAACTTGTTTATTGCAGCTTATAATGGTTACA
AATAAAGCAATAGCATCACAAATTTCACAAATAAAGCATTTTTTTCACTGCATTCTAGTTGTGGTTTGTC
CAAACTCATCAATGTATCTTATCATGTCTGTATACCGTCGACCTCTAGCTAGAGCTTGGCGTAATCATGG
TCATAGCTGTTTCCTGTGTGAAATTGTTATCCGCTCACAATTCCACACAACATACGAGCCGGAAGCATAA
AGTGTAAAGCCTGGGGTGCCTAATGAGTGAGCTAACTCACATTAATTGCGTTGCGCTCACTGCCCGCTTT
CCAGTCGGGAAACCTGTCGTGCCAGCTGCATTAATGAATCGGCCAACGCGCGGGGAGAGGCGGTTTGCGT
ATTGGGCGCTCTTCCGCTTCCTCGCTCACTGACTCGCTGCGCTCGGTCGTTCGGCTGCGGCGAGCGGTAT
CAGCTCACTCAAAGGCGGTAATACGGTTATCCACAGAATCAGGGGATAACGCAGGAAAGAACATGTGAGC
AAAAGGCCAGCAAAAGGCCAGGAACCGTAAAAAGGCCGCGTTGCTGGCGTTTTTCCATAGGCTCCGCCCC
CCTGACGAGCATCACAAAAATCGACGCTCAAGTCAGAGGTGGCGAAACCCGACAGGACTATAAAGATACC
AGGCGTTTCCCCCTGGAAGCTCCCTCGTGCGCTCTCCTGTTCCGACCCTGCCGCTTACCGGATACCTGTC
CGCCTTTCTCCCTTCGGGAAGCGTGGCGCTTTCTCATAGCTCACGCTGTAGGTATCTCAGTTCGGTGTAG
GTCGTTCGCTCCAAGCTGGGCTGTGTGCACGAACCCCCCGTTCAGCCCGACCGCTGCGCCTTATCCGGTA
ACTATCGTCTTGAGTCCAACCCGGTAAGACACGACTTATCGCCACTGGCAGCAGCCACTGGTAACAGGAT
TAGCAGAGCGAGGTATGTAGGCGGTGCTACAGAGTTCTTGAAGTGGTGGCCTAACTACGGCTACACTAGA
AGAACAGTATTTGGTATCTGCGCTCTGCTGAAGCCAGTTACCTTCGGAAAAAGAGTTGGTAGCTCTTGAT
CCGGCAAACAAACCACCGCTGGTAGCGGTGGTTTTTTTGTTTGCAAGCAGCAGATTACGCGCAGAAAAAA
AGGATCTCAAGAAGATCCTTTGATCTTTTCTACGGGGTCTGACGCTCAGTGGAACGAAAACTCACGTTAA
GGGATTTTGGTCATGAGATTATCAAAAAGGATCTTCACCTAGATCCTTTTAAATTAAAAATGAAGTTTTA
AATCAATCTAAAGTATATATGAGTAAACTTGGTCTGACAGTTACCAATGCTTAATCAGTGAGGCACCTAT
CTCAGCGATCTGTCTATTTCGTTCATCCATAGTTGCCTGACTCCCCGTCGTGTAGATAACTACGATACGG
GAGGGCTTACCATCTGGCCCCAGTGCTGCAATGATACCGCGAGACCCACGCTCACCGGCTCCAGATTTAT
CAGCAATAAACCAGCCAGCCGGAAGGGCCGAGCGCAGAAGTGGTCCTGCAACTTTATCCGCCTCCATCCA
GTCTATTAATTGTTGCCGGGAAGCTAGAGTAAGTAGTTCGCCAGTTAATAGTTTGCGCAACGTTGTTGCC
ATTGCTACAGGCATCGTGGTGTCACGCTCGTCGTTTGGTATGGCTTCATTCAGCTCCGGTTCCCAACGAT
CAAGGCGAGTTACATGATCCCCCATGTTGTGCAAAAAAGCGGTTAGCTCCTTCGGTCCTCCGATCGTTGT
CAGAAGTAAGTTGGCCGCAGTGTTATCACTCATGGTTATGGCAGCACTGCATAATTCTCTTACTGTCATG
CCATCCGTAAGATGCTTTTCTGTGACTGGTGAGTACTCAACCAAGTCATTCTGAGAATAGTGTATGCGGC
GACCGAGTTGCTCTTGCCCGGCGTCAATACGGGATAATACCGCGCCACATAGCAGAACTTTAAAAGTGCT
CATCATTGGAAAACGTTCTTCGGGGCGAAAACTCTCAAGGATCTTACCGCTGTTGAGATCCAGTTCGATG
TAACCCACTCGTGCACCCAACTGATCTTCAGCATCTTTTACTTTCACCAGCGTTTCTGGGTGAGCAAAAA
CAGGAAGGCAAAATGCCGCAAAAAAGGGAATAAGGGCGACACGGAAATGTTGAATACTCATACTCTTCCT
TTTTCAATATTATTGAAGCATTTATCAGGGTTATTGTCTCATGAGCGGATACATATTTGAATGTATTTAG
AAAAATAAACAAATAGGGGTTCCGCGCACATTTCCCCGAAAAGTGCCACCTGACGTC
