>Addgene plasmid #59891 | sgFFL_d3 | addgene partial sequence | sequence record 100553 | CMV-F 5'-CGCAAATGGGCGGTAGGCGTG-3'
GCAGAGCTCTCCCTATCAGTGATAGAGATCTCCCTATCAGTGATAGAGATCGTCGACGAGCTCGTTTAGT
GAACCGTCAGATCGCCTGGAGACGCCATCCACGCTGTTTTGACCTCCATAGAAGACACCGGGACCGATCC
AGCCTCCGGACTCTAGCGTTTAAACTTAAGCTTTCGCCACCATGCCAGAGCCAGCGAAGTCTGCTCCCGC
CCCGAAAAAGGGCTCCAAGAAGGCGGTGACTAAGGCGCAGAAGAAAGGCGGCAAGAAGCGCAAGCGCAGC
CGCAAGGAGAGCTATTCCATCTATGTGTACAAGGTTCTGAAGCAGGTCCACCCTGACACCGGCATTTCGT
CCAAGGCCATGGGCATCATGAATTCGTTTGTGAACGACATTTTCGAGCGCATCGCAGGTGAGGCTTCCCG
CCTGGCGCATTACAACAAGCGCTCGACCATCACCTCCAGGGAGATCCAGACGGCCGTGCGCCTGCTGCTG
CCTGGGGAGTTGGCCAAGCACGCCGTGTCCGAGGGTACTAAGGCCATCACCAAGTACACCAGCGCTAAGG
ATCCCCGGGTACCGGTCGCCACCATGGTGAGCAAGGGCGAGGAGGATAACATGGCCATCATCAAGGAGTT
CATGCGCTTCAAGGTGCACATGGAGGGCTCCGTGAACGGCCACGAGTTCGAGATCGAGGGCGAGGGCGAG
GGCCGCCCCTACGAGGGCACCCAGACCGCCAAGCTGAAGGTGACCAAGGGTGGCCCCCTGCCCTTCGCCT
GGGACATCCTGTCCCCTCAGTTCATGTACGGCTCCAAGGCCTACGTGAAGCACCCCGCCGACATCCCCGA
CTACTTGAAGCTGTCCTTCCCCGAGGGCTTCAA
