>Addgene plasmid #59891 | sgFFL_d3 | addgene partial sequence | sequence record 100554 | BGH-rev 5'-TAGAAGGCACAGTCGAGG-3'
AGATATGACTATGTTTACTTTCTTGTTCTTGTTGTATATCACTCCTAAAATAGTATTTTAACCAGAAATA
ACCCTTTAAGAAGTTTTTATAGAACTATGACCAAAGTTTCTATTTTGCCAAAAGTTAAGTACAAATAAAT
TGCCCCAATAGATACATTCAAATAAGTGCCAAATGTAACTCAAGGTATTCTTTAAGAAAAATGTTAATAC
TGTGAGAGTGAGCCTTCAATATGTCGGCAGTCCATCCTGTGAAATGCTATAGAGAAGGCTAGTCATTCTG
ATTTGGTTTCTTCTTTAGAGCTATGGAGGTGGGCTCATATCACACCTGTAGACAAGATACTTAGCCAGCA
GTTTGTAGACTGAGCTAGGCTGTGGTCTCTAGTGCAATGTGAGCAGTAGCCGTGCAGCCTCACCAAGGCA
TCAGTCTGCACACAGTTCCAGAAGACTGTGTACTGCTTGTACTCATCTCTGTCTTATGCTTGAGGTAAGC
CACCGGTCACTCGTAGAGGATAGCTAACCAGAGATGCCTGGTGCTCTTAGAATGTAGCCATTGCTGTCTG
GGATAGTTTCATTGTTTATATGAGACTTTCATCAAGGCTTGGTTCAAAGACAGGAGTTCAGGCATGGGTG
GAATTGAGGAAGTGGTGAAGGGAAAGCTGCTTGCCTATGGCAGTGCCACTAGAATGTCCTGAAATCTGTG
TTTGTGTGTAAAGCAGCATTACTCAAGATGTCATAGAATCTGGTTCTAGTTTTTTGTTTTTGTTTTGTTT
TGTTTTTTGAGACAGGGTTTCTCTGTATAGCCCTTGCTGTCCTGGAACTCACTTTGTAGACCAGGCTGGC
TCGAACTCAAAAATCTGCCTGCCTCTGCCTCCCAAGTGCAGGGATTAAAGGCGTGTGCCACCAACGCCCA
ACTGGTTCTAGTTTTTTATCTGTTCCCCTAACATTACTGAAACAATACAGATGTTGAAGATATGCCTTGC
CG
