>Addgene plasmid #59891 | sgFFL_d3 | addgene partial sequence | sequence record 100555 | mCherry-F 5'-ccccgtaatgcagaagaaga-3'
GAGGACGGCGCCCTGAAGGGCGAGATCAAGCAGAGGCTGAAGCTGAAGGACGGCGGCCACTACGACGCTG
AGGTCAAGACCACCTACAAGGCCAAGAAGCCCGTGCAGGTGAGTACTCCCTCTCAAAAGCGGGCATGACT
TCTGCGCTAAGATTGTCAGTTTCCAAAAACGAGGAGGATTTGATATTCACCTGGCCCGCGGTGATGCCTT
TGAGGGTGGCCGCGTCCATCTGGTCAGAAAAGACAATCTTTTTGTTGTCAAGCTGTTTGACTCATGCACC
CGCTACTCTTCAACCTTGCAGACTAATTAATGGCAACTCTGACAGATGTGGCGGGAGGAAAGCTGAGGTG
GGAGTACTGCTCAGAGCTACAACTCTAGGAGTAGGGACTCCAAGCCTAGAGCTCCAAGAGAGGGTGAAGG
GCAGGGAGAAAATTATAGTAATAGTTGCAATGAGTCACTTGCTTCTAGATCAAGATCAGAGACTCTGCTC
TCCGTGTTCACAGCGGACCTTGATTTAATGTCATACAATTAAGGCACGCGGTGAATGCCAAGAGCGGAGC
CTACGGCTGCACTTGAAGGACATCCGAGAGAAGTTAGGAAGGGTGGGGAGAAACAATTCTAGAATGAACC
CATCCTGTGCGACACAAGGACCCCTCGCATTGATTCAAAATCTTTAGAATACAAGACAGTCAAATGTTTT
TCAGCGAGAATCTGGGAAATCCGCATGCATACTCCCAAGGGGAATATTAGAGGTTTCATTGACAGCTGTC
AGGAGAGCTGTAGTTCCCATTGGTGCAAACGG
