>Addgene plasmid #59891 | sgFFL_d3 | addgene partial sequence | sequence record 100556 | mCherry-F2 5'-tggcatggacgagctgtac-3'
CGGCCGCTCGAGTAGCCATGGCTTCCCGCCGGCGGTGGCGGCGCAGGATGATGGCACGCTGCCCATGTCT
TGTGCCCAGGAGAGCGGGATGGACCGTCACCCTGCAGCCTGTGCTTCTGCTAGGATCAATGTGTAGATAA
GAATGGGCCCCACCGATGAAACTGAAGCCCGATATTCAGGATCTTCTTCAAGACTTTCTACTTAGAACCT
GCCGTGTTATCGAGCTTACCTATTGTTTTTTTCCAAATGATTATTTTTGTTAGTTTACATACAGTTTAGT
GCCTAGAAAATGTGCCTTTGTTTTTCATATACACTCCAAACTGGAGGTGTGACCTACCCTCCCCACATTT
TGCACAGTGCCTTTACAGATTTCTGGACTGGGAAAGAGGACTTGTGTAGTTCTGAGTGCTGAATGGAGGT
GGATGTTGTCACTCAAGATGACTTGTTGTGGATTCCAGGAAGGGGGTTTTGTTCAAGGCAGCTGTCCCCA
CATCTGACATCATCTTCAAAACCACATTTTAAACTTTTGGGTAATTAGATTCCCAACTTGGACCTTCCAA
GAAGAACACTACTGCCTAACAGCAATGGGTGACAATAGCAGGGTATTTTGATAGCTAGGAAACTGTTCTT
TAAGATTATTCTCCGTTTGTAAGCACTACTGACTCCCGCTGTATTTAAGATGCTGGTGAAGAGCTCATGC
TCTTATGTTAGATATGACTATGTTTACTTTCTTGTTCTTGTTGTATATCACTCCTAAAATAGTATTTTAA
CCAGAAATAACCCTTTAAGAAGTTTTTATAGAACTATGACCAAAG
